Addgene plasmid #142061: TFORF2393
Purpose: Lentiviral vector for overexpressing transcription factor ORFs with unique 24-bp barcodes. Barcodes facilitate identification of transcription factors in pooled screens.
Depositing lab: Feng Zhang. Depositing organization: Broad Institute. Publication: A transcription factor atlas of directed differentiation. Joung J, Ma S, Tay T, Geiger-Schuller KR, Kirchgatterer PC, Verdine VK, Guo B, Arias-Garcia MA, Allen WE, Singh A, Kuksenko O, Abudayyeh OO, Gootenberg JS, Fu Z, Macrae RK, Buenrostro JD, Regev A, Zhang F. Cell. 2023 Jan 5;186(1):209-229.e26. doi: 10.1016/j.cell.2022.11.026. PubMed 36608654.
Backbone
  Vector backbone: pLX_TRC317
  Backbone manufacturer: Broad Institute Genetic Perturbation Platform
  Backbone size w/o insert (bp): 8264
  Vector type: Mammalian Expression, Lentiviral
  Selectable markers: Puromycin
Growth in bacteria
  Bacterial resistance: Ampicillin, 100 μg/mL
  Growth temperature: 37°C
  Growth strain: NEB Stable
  Copy number: High Copy
Gene/Insert
  Gene/Insert name: ZNF394
  Species: H. sapiens (human)
  Insert size (bp): 590
  Entrez Gene: ZNF394 (a.k.a. FLJ12298, ZKSCAN14)
  Promoter: EF1a
  Cloning method: Unknown
  Sequencing primers: 5′ GGGTGGAGACTGAAGTTAGGCCAG; 3′ CACATAGCGTAAAAGGAGCAACATAG
Terms and licenses: Academic/Nonprofit Terms; Industry Terms: Not Available to Industry
Depositor comments: XM_017012711,ENST00000426306 . The transcription factor ORF portion of this plasmid was synthesized by Genewiz. Please test multiple small colonies in case of plasmid recombination. To make this collection available in a timely manner, a portion of this collection was not fully sequenced by Addgene. If an Addgene verified full plasmid sequence is not available, please contact us prior to placing an order to request the full sequence.
How to cite: TFORF2393 was a gift from Feng Zhang (Addgene plasmid # 142061 ; http://n2t.net/addgene:142061 ; RRID:Addgene_142061)
