[The description below was written by a language model from this plasmid's Addgene catalogue record and pLannotate feature annotations shown in this document.]
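Description:
TFORF2393 is a lentiviral mammalian expression plasmid built on the pLX_TRC317 backbone from the Broad Institute Genetic Perturbation Platform, carrying a human ZNF394 (ZKSCAN14) open reading frame as one member of a barcoded transcription factor ORF collection. It is maintained in E. coli through a high-copy ColE1/pUC-type origin with ampicillin resistance (bla), and also contains an f1 origin and leftover lac/lacZα, T7 and T3 cloning-vector elements. The depositor warns that the plasmid can recombine, which is a common issue with LTR-containing vectors.

The viral portion has a third-generation, self-inactivating layout. An RSV promoter drives a truncated HIV-1 5' LTR, followed by the Ψ packaging signal with a gag fragment, the Rev response element, a cPPT/CTS, WPRE and a ΔU3 3' LTR, with an SV40 polyadenylation signal downstream. Within the transfer region, an SV40 early promoter/origin drives puromycin N-acetyltransferase for selection of transduced cells, and a separate EF-1α promoter drives the synthesized ZNF394 ORF. The catalogued insert is short (590 bp), and the annotation matches only a fragment of the reference ZNF394 protein. This is consistent with the specific transcript isoforms cited by the depositor rather than the full-length canonical protein. WPRE sits downstream of the ORF to enhance transcript expression.

According to the record, each construct in the series carries a unique 24-bp barcode. This allows the overexpressed factor to be identified in pooled screens, such as those probing directed differentiation, although the barcode itself is not annotated in the feature table. A short U6 promoter fragment annotated between the ORF and WPRE has no function stated in the record.
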