Features (pLannotate 1.2.2; 31 found; start..end, strand, type, name):
      5..231     +  promoter       RSV promoter: Rous sarcoma virus enhancer/promoter
    232..412     +  LTR            5' LTR (truncated): truncated 5' long terminal repeat (LTR) from HIV-1
    459..584     +  misc_feature   HIV-1 Ψ: packaging signal of human immunodeficiency virus type 1
    568..931     +  CDS            HIV-1 gag (fragment): gag protein from human immunodeficiency virus 1; gag
   1077..1310    +  misc_feature   RRE: The Rev response element (RRE) of HIV-1 allows for Rev-dependent mRNA export from the nucleus to the cytoplasm.
   1687..1713    +  CDS            Rev (fragment): human immunodeficiency virus 1 (HIV-1) Rev protein; rev; enhances nuclear export of unspliced and incompletely spliced viral mRNAs
   1720..1743    +  promoter       SV40 promoter (fragment): SV40 early promoter
   1744..1815    +  promoter       SV40 promoter (fragment): SV40 enhancer and early promoter
   1839..1974    +  rep_origin     SV40 ori: SV40 origin of replication
   2020..2616    +  CDS            PuroR (fragment): puromycin N-acetyltransferase; pac from Streptomyces; confers resistance to puromycin
   2665..2782    +  misc_feature   cPPT/CTS: central polypurine tract and central termination sequence of HIV-1
   2847..2913    +  CDS            small t antigen (fragment): SV40 (simian virus 40) small t antigen
   2920..4098    +  promoter       EF-1α promoter: strong constitutive promoter for human elongation factor EF-1α
   4115..4570    +  CDS            ZNF394 (fragment): ZN394_HUMAN - Also known as ZKSCAN14. Experimental evidence at protein level: Swiss-Prot protein existence level 1. May be involved in transcriptional regulation. From Homo sapiens (Human).
   4616..4669    +  promoter       U6 promoter (fragment): RNA polymerase III promoter for human U6 snRNA
   4711..5299    +  misc_feature   WPRE: woodchuck hepatitis virus posttranscriptional regulatory element
   5350..5369    +  misc_feature   cPPT/CTS (fragment): central polypurine tract and central termination sequence of HIV-1
   5371..5604    +  LTR            3' LTR (ΔU3): self-inactivating 3' long terminal repeat (LTR) from HIV-1
   5682..5803    +  polyA_signal   SV40 poly(A) signal: SV40 polyadenylation signal
   5843..5978    +  rep_origin     SV40 ori: SV40 origin of replication
   5999..6017    -  promoter       T7 promoter: promoter for bacteriophage T7 RNA polymerase
   6025..6180    +  CDS            lacZα (fragment): LacZα fragment of β-galactosidase; lacZ fragment
   6185..6613    +  rep_origin     f1 ori (sequence partly withheld): f1 bacteriophage origin of replication; arrow indicates direction of (+) strand synthesis
   6666..6770    +  promoter       AmpR promoter: bla
   6771..7631    +  CDS            AmpR: β-lactamase; bla; confers resistance to ampicillin, carbenicillin, and related antibiotics
   7802..8390    +  rep_origin     ori: high-copy-number ColE1/pMB1/pBR322/pUC origin of replication
   8573..8665    +  CDS            lacI (fragment): lac repressor; lacI; The lac repressor binds to the lac operator to inhibit transcription in E. coli. This inhibition can be relieved by adding lactose or isopropyl-β-D-thiogalactopyranoside (IPTG).
   8678..8699    +  protein_bind   CAP binding site: CAP binding activates transcription in the presence of cAMP. E. coli catabolite activator protein
   8714..8744    +  promoter       lac promoter: promoter for the E. coli lac operon
   8752..8768    +  protein_bind   lac operator: The lac repressor binds to the lac operator to inhibit transcription in E. coli. This inhibition can be relieved by adding lactose or isopropyl-β-D-thiogalactopyranoside (IPTG). lac repressor encoded by lacI
   8813..8831    +  promoter       T3 promoter: promoter for bacteriophage T3 RNA polymerase
>Addgene plasmid #142061 | TFORF2393 | addgene full sequence | sequence record 395683 | Addgene NGS Result
TTAATGTAGTCTTATGCAATACTCTTGTAGTCTTGCAACATGGTAACGATGAGTTAGCAACATGCCTTAC
AAGGAGAGAAAAAGCACCGTGCATGCCGATTGGTGGAAGTAAGGTGGTACGATCGTGCCTTATTAGGAAG
GCAACAGACGGGTCTGACATGGATTGGACGAACCACTGAATTGCCGCATTGCAGAGATATTGTATTTAAG
TGCCTAGCTCGATACATAAACGGGTCTCTCTGGTTAGACCAGATCTGAGCCTGGGAGCTCTCTGGCTAAC
TAGGGAACCCACTGCTTAAGCCTCAATAAAGCTTGCCTTGAGTGCTTCAAGTAGTGTGTGCCCGTCTGTT
GTGTGACTCTGGTAACTAGAGATCCCTCAGACCCTTTTAGTCAGTGTGGAAAATCTCTAGCAGTGGCGCC
CGAACAGGGACTTGAAAGCGAAAGGGAAACCAGAGGAGCTCTCTCGACGCAGGACTCGGCTTGCTGAAGC
GCGCACGGCAAGAGGCGAGGGGCGGCGACTGGTGAGTACGCCAAAAATTTTGACTAGCGGAGGCTAGAAG
GAGAGAGATGGGTGCGAGAGCGTCAGTATTAAGCGGGGGAGAATTAGATCGCGATGGGAAAAAATTCGGT
TAAGGCCAGGGGGAAAGAAAAAATATAAATTAAAACATATAGTATGGGCAAGCAGGGAGCTAGAACGATT
CGCAGTTAATCCTGGCCTGTTAGAAACATCAGAAGGCTGTAGACAAATACTGGGACAGCTACAACCATCC
CTTCAGACAGGATCAGAAGAACTTAGATCATTATATAATACAGTAGCAACCCTCTATTGTGTGCATCAAA
GGATAGAGATAAAAGACACCAAGGAAGCTTTAGACAAGATAGAGGAAGAGCAAAACAAAAGTAAGACCAC
CGCACAGCAAGCGGCCGCTGATCTTCAGACCTGGAGGAGGAGATATGAGGGACAATTGGAGAAGTGAATT
ATATAAATATAAAGTAGTAAAAATTGAACCATTAGGAGTAGCACCCACCAAGGCAAAGAGAAGAGTGGTG
CAGAGAGAAAAAAGAGCAGTGGGAATAGGAGCTTTGTTCCTTGGGTTCTTGGGAGCAGCAGGAAGCACTA
TGGGCGCAGCGTCAATGACGCTGACGGTACAGGCCAGACAATTATTGTCTGGTATAGTGCAGCAGCAGAA
CAATTTGCTGAGGGCTATTGAGGCGCAACAGCATCTGTTGCAACTCACAGTCTGGGGCATCAAGCAGCTC
CAGGCAAGAATCCTGGCTGTGGAAAGATACCTAAAGGATCAACAGCTCCTGGGGATTTGGGGTTGCTCTG
GAAAACTCATTTGCACCACTGCTGTGCCTTGGAATGCTAGTTGGAGTAATAAATCTCTGGAACAGATTTG
GAATCACACGACCTGGATGGAGTGGGACAGAGAAATTAACAATTACACAAGCTTAATACACTCCTTAATT
GAAGAATCGCAAAACCAGCAAGAAAAGAATGAACAAGAATTATTGGAATTAGATAAATGGGCAAGTTTGT
GGAATTGGTTTAACATAACAAATTGGCTGTGGTATATAAAATTATTCATAATGATAGTAGGAGGCTTGGT
AGGTTTAAGAATAGTTTTTGCTGTACTTTCTATAGTGAATAGAGTTAGGCAGGGATATTCACCATTATCG
TTTCAGACCCACCTCCCAACCCCGAGGGGACCCATGCATTGCATCTCAATTAGTCAGCAACCAGGTGTGG
AAAGTCCCCAGGCTCCCCAGCAGGCAGAAGTATGCAAAGCATGCGTCTCAATTAGTCAGCAACCATAGTC
CCGCCCCTAACTCCGCCCATCCCGCCCCTAACTCCGCCCAGTTCCGCCCATTCTCCGCCCCATGGCTGAC
TAATTTTTTTTATTTATGCAGAGGCCGAGGCCGCCTCGGCCTCTGAGCTATTCCAGAAGTAGTGAGGAGG
CTTTTTTGGAGGCCTAGGCTTTTGCAAAAAGCTTTCTAGAGGTACCACCGGAGCTTACCATGACCGAGTA
CAAGCCCACGGTGCGCCTCGCCACCCGCGACGACGTCCCCAGGGCCGTACGCACCCTCGCCGCCGCGTTC
GCCGACTACCCCGCCACGCGCCACACCGTCGATCCGGACCGCCACATCGAGCGGGTCACCGAGCTGCAAG
AACTCTTCCTCACGCGCGTCGGGCTCGACATCGGCAAGGTGTGGGTCGCGGACGACGGCGCCGCCGTGGC
GGTCTGGACCACGCCGGAGAGCGTCGAAGCGGGGGCGGTGTTCGCCGAGATCGGCCCGCGCATGGCCGAG
TTGAGCGGTTCCCGGCTGGCCGCGCAGCAACAGATGGAAGGCCTCCTGGCGCCGCACCGGCCCAAGGAGC
CCGCGTGGTTCCTGGCCACCGTCGGCGTCTCGCCCGACCACCAGGGCAAGGGTCTGGGCAGCGCCGTCGT
GCTCCCCGGAGTGGAGGCGGCCGAGCGCGCCGGGGTGCCCGCCTTCCTGGAGACCTCCGCGCCCCGCAAC
CTCCCCTTCTACGAGCGGCTCGGCTTCACCGTCACCGCCGACGTCGAGGTGCCCGAAGGACCGCGCACCT
GGTGCATGACCCGCAAGCCCGGTGCCAGTTAACGAATTCTAGATCTTGAGACAAATGGCAGTATTCATCC
ACAATTTTAAAAGAAAAGGGGGGATTGGGGGGTACAGTGCAGGGGAAAGAATAGTAGACATAATAGCAAC
AGACATACAAACTAAAGAATTACAAAAACAAATTACAAAAATTCAAAATTTTCGGGTTTATTACAGGGAC
AGCAGAGATCCACTTTGGCGCCGGCTCGAGGCCTGCAGGTGCAAAGATGGATAAAGTTTTAAACAGAGAG
GAATCTTTGCAGCTAATGGACCTTCTAGGTCTTGAAAGGAGTGGGAATTGGCTCCGGTGCCCGTCAGTGG
GCAGAGCGCACATCGCCCACAGTCCCCGAGAAGTTGGGGGGAGGGGTCGGCAATTGAACCGGTGCCTAGA
GAAGGTGGCGCGGGGTAAACTGGGAAAGTGATGTCGTGTACTGGCTCCGCCTTTTTCCCGAGGGTGGGGG
AGAACCGTATATAAGTGCAGTAGTCGCCGTGAACGTTCTTTTTCGCAACGGGTTTGCCGCCAGAACACAG
GTAAGTGCCGTGTGTGGTTCCCGCGGGCCTGGCCTCTTTACGGGTTATGGCCCTTGCGTGCCTTGAATTA
CTTCCACCTGGCTGCAGTACGTGATTCTTGATCCCGAGCTTCGGGTTGGAAGTGGGTGGGAGAGTTCGAG
GCCTTGCGCTTAAGGAGCCCCTTCGCCTCGTGCTTGAGTTGAGGCCTGGCCTGGGCGCTGGGGCCGCCGC
GTGCGAATCTGGTGGCACCTTCGCGCCTGTCTCGCTGCTTTCGATAAGTCTCTAGCCATTTAAAATTTTT
GATGACCTGCTGCGACGCTTTTTTTCTGGCAAGATAGTCTTGTAAATGCGGGCCAAGATCTGCACACTGG
TATTTCGGTTTTTGGGGCCGCGGGCGGCGACGGGGCCCGTGCGTCCCAGCGCACATGTTCGGCGAGGCGG
GGCCTGCGAGCGCGGCCACCGAGAATCGGACGGGGGTAGTCTCAAGCTGGCCGGCCTGCTCTGGTGCCTG
GCCTCGCGCCGCCGTGTATCGCCCCGCCCTGGGCGGCAAGGCTGGCCCGGTCGGCACCAGTTGCGTGAGC
GGAAAGATGGCCGCTTCCCGGCCCTGCTGCAGGGAGCTCAAAATGGAGGACGCGGCGCTCGGGAGAGCGG
GCGGGTGAGTCACCCACACAAAGGAAAAGGGCCTTTCCGTCCTCAGCCGTCGCTTCATGTGACTCCACGG
AGTACCGGGCGCCGTCCAGGCACCTCGATTAGTTCTCGAGCTTTTGGAGTACGTCGTCTTTAGGTTGGGG
GGAGGGGTTTTATGCGATGGAGTTTCCCCACACTGAGTGGGTGGAGACTGAAGTTAGGCCAGCTTGGCAC
TTGATGTAATTCTCCTTGGAATTTGCCCTTTTTGAGTTTGGATCTTGGTTCATTCTCAAGCCTCAGACAG
TGGTTCAAAGTTTTTTTCTTCCATTTCAGGTGTCGTGAGGCTAGCACCGCCACCATGAATTCCAGCTTGA
CCGCCCAGAGGCGCGGCAGTGACGCCGAGTTGGGACCCTGGGTGATGGCTGCGAGGTCCAAGGACGCGGC
GCCGTCCCAACGCGACGGACTTTTGCCCGTGAAAGTGGAGGAAGACTCACCCGGAAGTTGGGAGCCCAAC
TATCCCGCGGCTTCGCCGGACCCCGAAACTTCTCGACTGCACTTTAGGCAGCTGCGTTACCAGGAGGTGG
CTGGACCGGAAGAGGCGCTGAGCCGGCTCCGAGAACTCTGTCGTCGGTGGCTGAGACCCGAGCTGCTCTC
CAAGGAGCAGATCCTGGAGCTGCTGGTGCTGGAGCAGTTCCTCACCATCCTGCCCGAGGAGCTTCAAGCC
TGGGTGCGAGAGCACTGCCCAGAGAGCGGGGAGGAGGCGGTGGCCGTGGTGCGGGCTCTGCAGCGAGCGC
TCGATGGAACCTCATCCCAGGTTTGGAAAGCAGAGTGGAGAACAAAGAGTTAGTAATGAACTAGTCCGTA
ACTTGAAAGTATTTCGATTTCTTGGCTTTATATATCTTGTGGAAAGGACGATAGTTCTACCCTATGCTCG
ATGATACGCGTTAAGTCGACAATCAACCTCTGGATTACAAAATTTGTGAAAGATTGACTGGTATTCTTAA
CTATGTTGCTCCTTTTACGCTATGTGGATACGCTGCTTTAATGCCTTTGTATCATGCTATTGCTTCCCGT
ATGGCTTTCATTTTCTCCTCCTTGTATAAATCCTGGTTGCTGTCTCTTTATGAGGAGTTGTGGCCCGTTG
TCAGGCAACGTGGCGTGGTGTGCACTGTGTTTGCTGACGCAACCCCCACTGGTTGGGGCATTGCCACCAC
CTGTCAGCTCCTTTCCGGGACTTTCGCTTTCCCCCTCCCTATTGCCACGGCGGAACTCATCGCCGCCTGC
CTTGCCCGCTGCTGGACAGGGGCTCGGCTGTTGGGCACTGACAATTCCGTGGTGTTGTCGGGGAAATCAT
CGTCCTTTCCTTGGCTGCTCGCCTGTGTTGCCACCTGGATTCTGCGCGGGACGTCCTTCTGCTACGTCCC
TTCGGCCCTCAATCCAGCGGACCTTCCTTCCCGCGGCCTGCTGCCGGCTCTGCGGCCTCTTCCGCGTCTT
CGCCTTCGCCCTCAGACGAGTCGGATCTCCCTTTGGGCCGCCTCCCCGCGTCGACTTTAAGACCAATGAC
TTACAAGGCAGCTGTAGATCTTAGCCACTTTTTAAAAGAAAAGGGGGGACTGGAAGGGCTAATTCACTCC
CAACGAAGACAAGATCTGCTTTTTGCTTGTACTGGGTCTCTCTGGTTAGACCAGATCTGAGCCTGGGAGC
TCTCTGGCTAACTAGGGAACCCACTGCTTAAGCCTCAATAAAGCTTGCCTTGAGTGCTTCAAGTAGTGTG
TGCCCGTCTGTTGTGTGACTCTGGTAACTAGAGATCCCTCAGACCCTTTTAGTCAGTGTGGAAAATCTCT
AGCAGTACGTATAGTAGTTCATGTCATCTTATTATTCAGTATTTATAACTTGCAAAGAAATGAATATCAG
AGAGTGAGAGGAACTTGTTTATTGCAGCTTATAATGGTTACAAATAAAGCAATAGCATCACAAATTTCAC
AAATAAAGCATTTTTTTCACTGCATTCTAGTTGTGGTTTGTCCAAACTCATCAATGTATCTTATCATGTC
TGGCTCTAGCTATCCCGCCCCTAACTCCGCCCATCCCGCCCCTAACTCCGCCCAGTTCCGCCCATTCTCC
GCCCCATGGCTGACTAATTTTTTTTATTTATGCAGAGGCCGAGGCCGCCTCGGCCTCTGAGCTATTCCAG
AAGTAGTGAGGAGGCTTTTTTGGAGGCCTAGGGACGTACCCAATTCGCCCTATAGTGAGTCGTATTACGC
GCGCTCACTGGCCGTCGTTTTACAACGTCGTGACTGGGAAAACCCTGGCGTTACCCAACTTAATCGCCTT
GCAGCACATCCCCCTTTCGCCAGCTGGCGTAATAGCGAAGAGGCCCGCACCGATCGCCCTTCCCAACAGT
TGCGCAGCCTGAATGGCGAATGGG
[124 nt withheld, positions 6185-6308]
C
[91 nt withheld, positions 6310-6400]
A
[49 nt withheld, positions 6402-6450]
CCTTTGACGTTGGAGTCCACGTTCTTT
[37 nt withheld, positions 6478-6514]
ACCCTATCTCGGTCTATTCTTTTGATTTATAAGGGATTTTGCCGATTTCGGCCTATTGGTTAAAAAATGA
GCTGATTTAACAAAAATTTAACGCGAATTTTAACAAAATATTAACGCTTACAATTTAGGTGGCACTTTTC
GGGGAAATGTGCGCGGAACCCCTATTTGTTTATTTTTCTAAATACATTCAAATATGTATCCGCTCATGAG
ACAATAACCCTGATAAATGCTTCAATAATATTGAAAAAGGAAGAGTATGAGTATTCAACATTTCCGTGTC
GCCCTTATTCCCTTTTTTGCGGCATTTTGCCTTCCTGTTTTTGCTCACCCAGAAACGCTGGTGAAAGTAA
AAGATGCTGAAGATCAGTTGGGTGCACGAGTGGGTTACATCGAACTGGATCTCAACAGCGGTAAGATCCT
TGAGAGTTTTCGCCCCGAAGAACGTTTTCCAATGATGAGCACTTTTAAAGTTCTGCTATGTGGCGCGGTA
TTATCCCGTATTGACGCCGGGCAAGAGCAACTCGGTCGCCGCATACACTATTCTCAGAATGACTTGGTTG
AGTACTCACCAGTCACAGAAAAGCATCTTACGGATGGCATGACAGTAAGAGAATTATGCAGTGCTGCCAT
AACCATGAGTGATAACACTGCGGCCAACTTACTTCTGACAACGATCGGAGGACCGAAGGAGCTAACCGCT
TTTTTGCACAACATGGGGGATCATGTAACTCGCCTTGATCGTTGGGAACCGGAGCTGAATGAAGCCATAC
CAAACGACGAGCGTGACACCACGATGCCTGTAGCAATGGCAACAACGTTGCGCAAACTATTAACTGGCGA
ACTACTTACTCTAGCTTCCCGGCAACAATTAATAGACTGGATGGAGGCGGATAAAGTTGCAGGACCACTT
CTGCGCTCGGCCCTTCCGGCTGGCTGGTTTATTGCTGATAAATCTGGAGCCGGTGAGCGTGGGTCTCGCG
GTATCATTGCAGCACTGGGGCCAGATGGTAAGCCCTCCCGTATCGTAGTTATCTACACGACGGGGAGTCA
GGCAACTATGGATGAACGAAATAGACAGATCGCTGAGATAGGTGCCTCACTGATTAAGCATTGGTAACTG
TCAGACCAAGTTTACTCATATATACTTTAGATTGATTTAAAACTTCATTTTTAATTTAAAAGGATCTAGG
TGAAGATCCTTTTTGATAATCTCATGACCAAAATCCCTTAACGTGAGTTTTCGTTCCACTGAGCGTCAGA
CCCCGTAGAAAAGATCAAAGGATCTTCTTGAGATCCTTTTTTTCTGCGCGTAATCTGCTGCTTGCAAACA
AAAAAACCACCGCTACCAGCGGTGGTTTGTTTGCCGGATCAAGAGCTACCAACTCTTTTTCCGAAGGTAA
CTGGCTTCAGCAGAGCGCAGATACCAAATACTGTTCTTCTAGTGTAGCCGTAGTTAGGCCACCACTTCAA
GAACTCTGTAGCACCGCCTACATACCTCGCTCTGCTAATCCTGTTACCAGTGGCTGCTGCCAGTGGCGAT
AAGTCGTGTCTTACCGGGTTGGACTCAAGACGATAGTTACCGGATAAGGCGCAGCGGTCGGGCTGAACGG
GGGGTTCGTGCACACAGCCCAGCTTGGAGCGAACGACCTACACCGAACTGAGATACCTACAGCGTGAGCT
ATGAGAAAGCGCCACGCTTCCCGAAGGGAGAAAGGCGGACAGGTATCCGGTAAGCGGCAGGGTCGGAACA
GGAGAGCGCACGAGGGAGCTTCCAGGGGGAAACGCCTGGTATCTTTATAGTCCTGTCGGGTTTCGCCACC
TCTGACTTGAGCGTCGATTTTTGTGATGCTCGTCAGGGGGGCGGAGCCTATGGAAAAACGCCAGCAACGC
GGCCTTTTTACGGTTCCTGGCCTTTTGCTGGCCTTTTGCTCACATGTTCTTTCCTGCGTTATCCCCTGAT
TCTGTGGATAACCGTATTACCGCCTTTGAGTGAGCTGATACCGCTCGCCGCAGCCGAACGACCGAGCGCA
GCGAGTCAGTGAGCGAGGAAGCGGAAGAGCGCCCAATACGCAAACCGCCTCTCCCCGCGCGTTGGCCGAT
TCATTAATGCAGCTGGCACGACAGGTTTCCCGACTGGAAAGCGGGCAGTGAGCGCAACGCAATTAATGTG
AGTTAGCTCACTCATTAGGCACCCCAGGCTTTACACTTTATGCTTCCGGCTCGTATGTTGTGTGGAATTG
TGAGCGGATAACAATTTCACACAGGAAACAGCTATGACCATGATTACGCCAAGCGCGCAATTAACCCTCA
CTAAAGGGAACAAAAGCTGGAGCTGCAAGC
