>Addgene plasmid #142061 | TFORF2393 | depositor partial sequence | sequence record 278320 | Insert
ACCGCCACCATGAATTCCAGCTTGACCGCCCAGAGGCGCGGCAGTGACGCCGAGTTGGGACCCTGGGTGA
TGGCTGCGAGGTCCAAGGACGCGGCGCCGTCCCAACGCGACGGACTTTTGCCCGTGAAAGTGGAGGAAGA
CTCACCCGGAAGTTGGGAGCCCAACTATCCCGCGGCTTCGCCGGACCCCGAAACTTCTCGACTGCACTTT
AGGCAGCTGCGTTACCAGGAGGTGGCTGGACCGGAAGAGGCGCTGAGCCGGCTCCGAGAACTCTGTCGTC
GGTGGCTGAGACCCGAGCTGCTCTCCAAGGAGCAGATCCTGGAGCTGCTGGTGCTGGAGCAGTTCCTCAC
CATCCTGCCCGAGGAGCTTCAAGCCTGGGTGCGAGAGCACTGCCCAGAGAGCGGGGAGGAGGCGGTGGCC
GTGGTGCGGGCTCTGCAGCGAGCGCTCGATGGAACCTCATCCCAGGTTTGGAAAGCAGAGTGGAGAACAA
AGAGTTAGTAATGAACTAGTCCGTAACTTGAAAGTATTTCGATTTCTTGGCTTTATATATCTTGTGGAAA
GGACGATAGTTCTACCCTATGCTCGATGAT
