>Addgene plasmid #142061 | TFORF2393 | depositor partial sequence | sequence record 278321 | Barcode
TAGTTCTACCCTATGCTCGATGAT
